>Addgene plasmid #153716 | pGBW-m4252822 | depositor full sequence | sequence record 297405 | Full Sequence
CACCATGTACTCATTCGTTTCGGAAGAGACAGGTACGTTAATAGTTAATAGCGTACTTCTTTTTCTTGCT
TTCGTGGTATTCTTGCTAGTTACACTAGCCATCCTTACTGCGCTTCGATTGTGTGCGTACTGCTGCAATA
TTGTTAACGTGAGTCTTGTAAAACCTTCTTTTTACGTTTACTCTCGTGTTAAAAATCTGAATTCTTCTAG
AGTTCCTGATCTTCTGGTCGAAAACCTTTACTTTCAGTCGAAAGAAACCGCGGCAGCTAAGTTCGAGAGG
CAGCACATGGACAGTTAAGCTAGCTTGACTGACTGAGATACAGCGTACCTTCAGCTCACAGACATGATAA
GATACATTGATGAGTTTGGACAAACCACAACTAGAATGCAGTGAAAAAAATGCTTTATTTGTGAAATTTG
TGATGCTATTGCTTTATTTGTAACCATTATAAGCTGCAATAAACAAGTTAACAACAACAATTGCATTCAT
TTTATGTTTCAGGTTCAGGGGGAGGTGTGGGAGGTTTTTTAAAGCAAGTAAAACCTCTACAAATGTGGTA
TTGGCCCATCTCTATCGGTATCGTAGCATAACCCCTTGGGGCCTCTAAACGGGTCTTGAGGGGTTTTTTG
TGCCCCTCGGGCCGGATTGCTATCTACCGGCATTGGCGCAGAAAAAAATGCCTGATGCGACGCTGCGCGT
CTTATACTCCCACATATGCCAGATTCAGCAACGGATACGGCTTCCCCAACTTGCCCACTTCCATACGTGT
CCTCCTTACCAGAAATTTATCCTTAAGGTCGTCAGCTATCCTGCAGGCGATCTCTCGATTTCGATCAAGA
CATTCCTTTAATGGTCTTTTCTGGACACCACTAGGGGTCAGAAGTAGTTCATCAAACTTTCTTCCCTCCC
TAATCTCATTGGTTACCTTGGGCTATCGAAACTTAATTAACCAGTCAAGTCAGCTACTTGGCGAGATCGA
CTTGTCTGGGTTTCGACTACGCTCAGAATTGCGTCAGTCAAGTTCGATCTGGTCCTTGCTATTGCACCCG
TTCTCCGATTACGAGTTTCATTTAAATCATGTGAGCAAAAGGCCAGCAAAAGGCCAGGAACCGTAAAAAG
GCCGCGTTGCTGGCGTTTTTCCATAGGCTCCGCCCCCCTGACGAGCATCACAAAAATCGACGCTCAAGTC
AGAGGTGGCGAAACCCGACAGGACTATAAAGATACCAGGCGTTTCCCCCTGGAAGCTCCCTCGTGCGCTC
TCCTGTTCCGACCCTGCCGCTTACCGGATACCTGTCCGCCTTTCTCCCTTCGGGAAGCGTGGCGCTTTCT
CATAGCTCACGCTGTAGGTATCTCAGTTCGGTGTAGGTCGTTCGCTCCAAGCTGGGCTGTGTGCACGAAC
CCCCCGTTCAGCCCGACCGCTGCGCCTTATCCGGTAACTATCGTCTTGAGTCCAACCCGGTAAGACACGA
CTTATCGCCACTGGCAGCAGCCACTGGTAACAGGATTAGCAGAGCGAGGTATGTAGGCGGTGCTACAGAG
TTCTTGAAGTGGTGGCCTAACTACGGCTACACTAGAAGAACAGTATTTGGTATCTGCGCTCTGCTGAAGC
CAGTTACCTTCGGAAAAAGAGTTGGTAGCTCTTGATCCGGCAAACAAACCACCGCTGGTAGCGGTGGTTT
TTTTGTTTGCAAGCAGCAGATTACGCGCAGAAAAAAAGGATCTCAAGAAGATCCTTTGATCTTTTCTACG
GGGTCTGACGCTCAGTGGAACGAAAACTCACGTTAAGGGATTTTGGTCATGAGATTATCAAAAAGGATCT
TCACCTAGATCCTTTTAAATTAAAAATGAAGTTTTAAATCAATCTAAAGTATATATGAGTAAACTTGGTC
TGACAGTTACCAATGCTTAATCAGTGAGGCACCTATCTCAGCGATCTGTCTATTTCGTTCATCCATAGTT
GCATTTAAATTTCCGAACTCTCCAAGGCCCTCGTCGGAAAATCTTCAAACCTTTCGTCCGATCCATCTTG
CAGGCTACCTCTCGAACGAACTATCGCAAGTCTCTTGGCCGGCCTTGCGCCTTGGCTATTGCTTGGCAGC
GCCTATCGCCAGGTATTACTCCAATCCCGAATATCCGAGATCGGGATCACCCGAGAGAAGTTCAACCTAC
ATCCTCAATCCCGATCTATCCGAGATCCGAGGAATATCGAAATCGGGGCGCGCCTGGCCTCCGCGCCGGG
TTTTGGCGCCTCCCGCGGGCGCCCCCCTCGTCACGGCGAGCGCTGCCACGTCAGACGAAGGGCGCAGGAG
CGTCCTGATCCTTCCGCCCGGACGCTCAGGACAGCGGCCCGCTGCTCATAAGACTCGGCCTTAGAACCCC
AGTATCAGCAGAAGGACATTTTAGGACGGGACTTGGGTGACTCTAGGGCACTGGTTTTCTTTCCAGAGAG
CGGAACAGGCGAGGAAAAGTAGTCCCTTCTCGGCGATTCTGCGGAGGGATCTCCGTGGGGCGGTGAACGC
CGATGATTATATAAGGACGCGCCGGGTGTGGCACAGCTAGTTCCGTCGCAGCCGGGATTTGGGTCGCGGT
TCTTGTTTGTGGATCGCTGTGATCGTCACTTGGTGAGTAGCGGGCTGCTGGGCTGGCCGGGGCTTTCGTG
GCCGCCGGGCCGCTCGGTGGGACGGAAGCGTGTGGAGAGACCGCCAAGGGCTGTAGTCTGGGTCCGCGAG
CAAGGTTGCCCTGAACTGGGGGTTGGGGGGAGCGCAGCAAAATGGCGGCTGTTCCCGAGTCTTGAATGGA
AGACGCTTGTGAGGCGGGCTGTGAGGTCGTTGAAACAAGGTGGGGGGCATGGTGGGCGGCAAGAACCCAA
GGTCTTGAGCCCTTCGCTAATGCGGGAAAGCTCTTATTCGGGTGAGATGGGCTGGGCACCATCTGGGGAC
CCTGACGTGAAGTTTGTCACTGACTGGAGAACTCGGTTTGTCGTCTGTTGCGGGGGCGGCAGTTATGGCG
GTGCCGTTGGGCAGTGCACCCGTACCTTTGGGAGCGCGCGCCCTCGTCGTGTCGTGACGTCACCCGTTCT
GTTGGCTTATAATGCAGGGTGGGGCCACCAGCCGGTAGGTGTGCGGTAGGCTTTTCTCCGTCGCAGGACG
CAGGGTTCGGGCCTAGGGTAGGCTCTCCTGAATCGACAGGCGCCGGACCTCTGGTGAGGGGAGGGATAAG
TGAGGCGTCAGTTTCTTTGGTCGGTTTTATGTACCTATCTTCTTAAGTAGCTGAAGCTCCGGTTTTGAAC
TATGCGCTCGGGGTTGGCGAGTGTGTTTTGTGAAGTTTTTTAGGCACCTTTTGAAATGTAATCATTTGGG
TCAATATGTAATTTTCAGTGTTAGACTTGTAAATTGTCCGCTAAATTCTGGCCGTTTTTGGCTTTTTTGT
TAGACAACATGACCGAGTACAAGCCCACGGTGCGCCTCGCCACCCGCGACGACGTCCCCAGGGCCGTACG
CACCCTCGCCGCCGCGTTCGCCGACTACCCCGCCACGCGCCACACCGTCGATCCGGACCGCCACATCGAG
CGGGTCACCGAGCTGCAAGAACTCTTCCTCACGCGCGTCGGGCTCGACATCGGCAAGGTGTGGGTCGCGG
ACGACGGCGCCGCGGTGGCGGTCTGGACCACGCCGGAGAGCGTCGAAGCGGGGGCGGTGTTCGCCGAGAT
CGGCCCGCGCATGGCCGAGTTGAGCGGTTCCCGGCTGGCCGCGCAGCAACAGATGGAGGGCCTCCTGGCG
CCGCACCGGCCCAAGGAGCCCGCGTGGTTCCTGGCCACCGTCGGCGTCTCGCCCGACCACCAGGGCAAGG
GTCTGGGCAGCGCCGTCGTGCTCCCCGGAGTGGAGGCCGCCGAGCGCGCCGGGGTGCCCGCCTTCCTGGA
GACCTCCGCGCCCCGCAACCTCCCCTTCTACGAGCGGCTCGGCTTCACCGTCACCGCCGACGTCGAGGTG
CCCGAAGGACCGCGCACCTGGTGCATGACCCGCAAGCCCGGTGCCTAGGCTAGTATGTAAGCCTAGTCTT
AGATAATAAAATCGCTATCCATCGAAGATGGATGTGTGTTGGTTTTTTGTGTGTGTAACGCTAGGCGCGC
CTGGTGTACCGAGAACGATCCTCTCAGTGCGAGTCTCGACGATCCATATCGTTGCTTGGCAGTCAGCCAG
TCGGAATCCAGCTTGGGACCCAGGAAGTCCAATCGTCAGATATTGTACTCAAGCCTGGTCACGGCAGCGT
ACCGATCTGTTTAAACCTAGATATTGATAGTCTGATCGGTCAACGTATAATCGAGTCCTAGCTTTTGCAA
ACATCTATCAAGAGACAGGATCAGCAGGAGGCTTTCGCATGAGTATTCAACATTTCCGTGTCGCCCTTAT
TCCCTTTTTTGCGGCATTTTGCCTTCCTGTTTTTGCTCACCCAGAAACGCTGGTGAAAGTAAAAGATGCT
GAAGATCAGTTGGGTGCGCGAGTGGGTTACATCGAACTGGATCTCAACAGCGGTAAGATCCTTGAGAGTT
TTCGCCCCGAAGAACGCTTTCCAATGATGAGCACTTTTAAAGTTCTGCTATGTGGCGCGGTATTATCCCG
TATTGACGCCGGGCAAGAGCAACTCGGTCGCCGCATACACTATTCTCAGAATGACTTGGTTGAGTATTCA
CCAGTCACAGAAAAGCATCTTACGGATGGCATGACAGTAAGAGAATTATGCAGTGCTGCCATAACCATGA
GTGATAACACTGCGGCCAACTTACTTCTGACAACGATTGGAGGACCGAAGGAGCTAACCGCTTTTTTGCA
CAACATGGGGGATCATGTAACTCGCCTTGATCGTTGGGAACCGGAGCTGAATGAAGCCATACCAAACGAC
GAGCGTGACACCACGATGCCTGTAGCAATGGCAACAACCTTGCGTAAACTATTAACTGGCGAACTACTTA
CTCTAGCTTCCCGGCAACAGTTGATAGACTGGATGGAGGCGGATAAAGTTGCAGGACCACTTCTGCGCTC
GGCCCTTCCGGCTGGCTGGTTTATTGCTGATAAATCTGGAGCCGGTGAGCGTGGGTCTCGCGGTATCATT
GCAGCACTGGGGCCAGATGGTAAGCCCTCCCGTATCGTAGTTATCTACACGACGGGGAGTCAGGCAACTA
TGGATGAACGAAATAGACAGATCGCTGAGATAGGTGCCTCACTGATTAAGCATTGGTAACCGATTCTAGG
TGCATTGGCGCAGAAAAAAATGCCTGATGCGACGCTGCGCGTCTTATACTCCCACATATGCCAGATTCAG
CAACGGATACGGCTTCCCCAACTTGCCCACTTCCATACGTGTCCTCCTTACCAGAAATTTATCCTTAAGA
TCCCGAATCGTTTAAACTCGACTCTGGCTCTATCGAATCTCCGTCGTTTCGAGCTTACGCGAACAGCCGT
GGCGCTCATTTGCTCGTCGGGCATCGAATCTCGTCAGCTATCGTCAGCTTACCTTTTTGGCAGCGATCGC
GGCTCCCGACATCTTGGACCATTAGCTCCACAGGTATCTTCTTCCCTCTAGTGGTCATAACAGCAGCTTC
AGCTACCTCTCAATTCAAAAAACCCCTCAAGACCCGTTTAGAGGCCCCAAGGGGTTATGCTATCAATCGT
TGCGTTACACACACAAAAAACCAACACACATCCATCTTCGATGGATAGCGATTTTATTATCTAACTGCTG
ATCGAGTGTAGCCAGATCTAGTAATCAATTACGGGGTCATTAGTTCATAGCCCATATATGGAGTTCCGCG
TTACATAACTTACGGTAAATGGCCCGCCTGGCTGACCGCCCAACGACCCCCGCCCATTGACGTCAATAAT
GACGTATGTTCCCATAGTAACGCCAATAGGGACTTTCCATTGACGTCAATGGGTGGAGTATTTACGGTAA
ACTGCCCACTTGGCAGTACATCAAGTGTATCATATGCCAAGTACGCCCCCTATTGACGTCAATGACGGTA
AATGGCCCGCCTGGCATTATGCCCAGTACATGACCTTATGGGACTTTCCTACTTGGCAGTACATCTACGT
ATTAGTCATCGCTATTACCATGCTGATGCGGTTTTGGCAGTACATCAATGGGCGTGGATAGCGGTTTGAC
TCACGGGGATTTCCAAGTCTCCACCCCATTGACGTCAATGGGAGTTTGTTTTGGCACCAAAATCAACGGG
ACTTTCCAAAATGTCGTAACAACTCCGCCCCATTGACGCAAATGGGCGGTAGGCGTGTACGGTGGGAGGT
CTATATAAGCAGAGCTGGTTTAGTGAACCGTCAGATCAGATCTTTGTCGATCCTACCATCCACTCGACAC
ACCCGCCAGCGGCCGC
Features (pLannotate 1.2.2; 19 found; start..end, strand, type, name):
      5..229     +  CDS            E: VEMP_SARS2 - Experimental evidence at protein level: Swiss-Prot protein existence level 1. Plays a central role in virus morphogenesis and assembly. Acts as a viroporin and self-assembles in host membranes forming pentameric protein-lipid pores that allow ion transport. Also plays a role in the induction of apoptosis (By similarity). Regulates the localization of S protein at cis-Golgi, the place of virus budding (PubMed:33229438). May act by slowing down the cell secretory pathway (PubMed:33229438). May interfere with tight-junction stability by interacting with host MPP5. This would result i
    348..469     -  polyA_signal   SV40 poly(A) signal: SV40 polyadenylation signal
    492..561     -  CDS            large T antigen (fragment): large T antigen from SV40 (simian virus 40)
    584..630     +  terminator     T7 terminator: transcription terminator for bacteriophage T7 RNA polymerase
    660..796     +  terminator     rrnG terminator: transcription terminator from the E. coli ribosomal RNA rrnG operon (Albrechtsen et al., 1991)
    841..912     +  misc_feature   3' β-globin insulator: insulator downstream of the human β-globin locus (Farrell et al., 2002)
   1138..1726    -  rep_origin     ori: high-copy-number ColE1/pMB1/pBR322/pUC origin of replication
   1898..1962    -  CDS            bla(M) (fragment): β-lactamase lacking the signal sequence; bla(M); allows cytosolic expression of β-lactamase
   2226..3435    +  promoter       UbC promoter: human ubiquitin C promoter
   3439..4036    +  CDS            PuroR (fragment): puromycin N-acetyltransferase; pac from Streptomyces; confers resistance to puromycin
   4065..4113    +  polyA_signal   poly(A) signal: synthetic polyadenylation signal
   4379..5239    +  CDS            AmpR: β-lactamase; bla; confers resistance to ampicillin, carbenicillin, and related antibiotics
   5252..5388    +  terminator     rrnG terminator: transcription terminator from the E. coli ribosomal RNA rrnG operon (Albrechtsen et al., 1991)
   5540..5611    +  misc_feature   5' β-globin insulator: insulator upstream of the human β-globin locus (Farrell et al., 2002)
   5616..5662    -  terminator     T7 terminator: transcription terminator for bacteriophage T7 RNA polymerase
   5680..5728    -  polyA_signal   poly(A) signal: synthetic polyadenylation signal
   5809..6112    +  enhancer       CMV enhancer: human cytomegalovirus immediate early enhancer
   6185..6202    -  promoter       CMV promoter (fragment): human cytomegalovirus (CMV) immediate early promoter
   6265..6316    +  promoter       CMVd2 promoter: truncated human cytomegalovirus (CMV) immediate early promoter that yields moderately reduced expression relative to the full-length promoter
