[The description below was written by a language model from this plasmid's Addgene catalogue record and pLannotate feature annotations shown in this document.]
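Description:
pGBW-m4252822 is a mammalian expression plasmid carrying the wild-type envelope (E) protein of SARS-CoV-2, built on a pTwist_CMV_Puro_6 backbone from which an AarI site has been removed. It is propagated in E. coli as a high-copy plasmid through a ColE1/pUC-type origin, with ampicillin selection from a full-length β-lactamase gene. For selection in mammalian cells it carries a separate cassette in which the human ubiquitin C promoter drives puromycin N-acetyltransferase, followed by a synthetic polyadenylation signal.

The E coding sequence sits at the start of the sequence record, immediately downstream (across the circular junction) of the CMV enhancer and CMV promoter elements. The annotation tool matches the latter only as a short fragment plus a truncated CMVd2-type core, while the catalogue entry simply states CMV. According to the catalogue, the backbone contributes a C-terminal tag consisting of a TEV protease cleavage site and an S-tag, allowing detection or affinity capture of the protein and subsequent tag removal. These tag elements are not individually annotated in the feature table but would fall in the gap between the E open reading frame and the SV40 polyadenylation signal region that follows it. The expression unit and the bacterial elements are flanked by bacterial T7 and rrnG transcription terminators and short 5' and 3' β-globin insulator elements, which serve to isolate the cassettes from read-through and neighbouring regulatory influence.

E is a small viroporin involved in virion assembly and morphogenesis. This construct is suited to transient expression or puromycin-selected stable expression of tagged E in mammalian cells, for example for localisation, interaction or functional studies, although the record does not specify particular applications.
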