Addgene plasmid #153716: pGBW-m4252822
Purpose: Mammalian expression plasmid for SARS-CoV-2 E (envelope)
Depositing lab: Ginkgo Bioworks & Benjie Chen. Depositing organization: Ginkgo Bioworks.
Backbone
  Vector backbone: pTwist_CMV_Puro_6 with AarI site removed
  Backbone size w/o insert (bp): 6080
  Vector type: Mammalian Expression
  Selectable markers: Puromycin
Growth in bacteria
  Bacterial resistance: Ampicillin, 100 μg/mL
  Growth temperature: 37°C
  Growth strain: DH5alpha
  Copy number: High Copy
Gene/Insert
  Gene/Insert name: SARS-CoV-2 E (envelope) (alt names: envelope protein; E protein)
  Species: Severe acute respiratory syndrome coronavirus 2
  Insert size (bp): 221
  Mutation: wt
  Entrez Gene: E (a.k.a. GU280_gp04)
  Promoter: CMV
  Tag / fusion protein: Cleavable TEV;S-tag (C terminal on backbone)
  Cloning method: Unknown
Resource information
  A portion of this plasmid was derived from a plasmid made by: GinkgoBioworks
Depositor comments: NCBI reference sequence: 43740570
How to cite: pGBW-m4252822 was a gift from Ginkgo Bioworks & Benjie Chen (Addgene plasmid # 153716 ; http://n2t.net/addgene:153716 ; RRID:Addgene_153716)
