>Addgene plasmid #153716 | pGBW-m4252822 | addgene partial sequence | sequence record 307364 | Ginkgo NGS Result
ACAGACATGATAAGATACATTGATGAGTTTGGACAAACCACAACTAGAATGCAGTGAAAAAAATGCTTTA
TTTGTGAAATTTGTGATGCTATTGCTTTATTTGTAACCATTATAAGCTGCAATAAACAAGTTAACAACAA
CAATTGCATTCATTTTATGTTTCAGGTTCAGGGGGAGGTGTGGGAGGTTTTTTAAAGCAAGTAAAACCTC
TACAAATGTGGTATTGGCCCATCTCTATCGGTATCGTAGCATAACCCCTTGGGGCCTCTAAACGGGTCTT
GAGGGGTTTTTTGTGCCCCTCGGGCCGGATTGCTATCTACCGGCATTGGCGCAGAAAAAAATGCCTGATG
CGACGCTGCGCGTCTTATACTCCCACATATGCCAGATTCAGCAACGGATACGGCTTCCCCAACTTGCCCA
CTTCCATACGTGTCCTCCTTACCAGAAATTTATCCTTAAGGTCGTCAGCTATCCTGCAGGCGATCTCTCG
ATTTCGATCAAGACATTCCTTTAATGGTCTTTTCTGGACACCACTAGGGGTCAGAAGTAGTTCATCAAAC
TTTCTTCCCTCCCTAATCTCATTGGTTACCTTGGGCTATCGAAACTTAATTAACCAGTCAAGTCAGCTAC
TTGGCGAGATCGACTTGTCTGGGTTTCGACTACGCTCAGAATTGCGTCAGTCAAGTTCGATCTGGTCCTT
GCTATTGCACCCGTTCTCCGATTACGAGTTTCATTTAAATCATGTGAGCAAAAGGCCAGCAAAAGGCCAG
GAACCGTAAAAAGGCCGCGTTGCTGGCGTTTTTCCATAGGCTCCGCCCCCCTGACGAGCATCACAAAAAT
CGACGCTCAAGTCAGAGGTGGCGAAACCCGACAGGACTATAAAGATACCAGGCGTTTCCCCCTGGAAGCT
CCCTCGTGCGCTCTCCTGTTCCGACCCTGCCGCTTACCGGATACCTGTCCGCCTTTCTCCCTTCGGGAAG
CGTGGCGCTTTCTCATAGCTCACGCTGTAGGTATCTCAGTTCGGTGTAGGTCGTTCGCTCCAAGCTGGGC
TGTGTGCACGAACCCCCCGTTCAGCCCGACCGCTGCGCCTTATCCGGTAACTATCGTCTTGAGTCCAACC
CGGTAAGACACGACTTATCGCCACTGGCAGCAGCCACTGGTAACAGGATTAGCAGAGCGAGGTATGTAGG
CGGTGCTACAGAGTTCTTGAAGTGGTGGCCTAACTACGGCTACACTAGAAGAACAGTATTTGGTATCTGC
GCTCTGCTGAAGCCAGTTACCTTCGGAAAAAGAGTTGGTAGCTCTTGATCCGGCAAACAAACCACCGCTG
GTAGCGGTGGTTTTTTTGTTTGCAAGCAGCAGATTACGCGCAGAAAAAAAGGATCTCAAGAAGATCCTTT
GATCTTTTCTACGGGGTCTGACGCTCAGTGGAACGAAAACTCACGTTAAGGGATTTTGGTCATGAGATTA
TCAAAAAGGATCTTCACCTAGATCCTTTTAAATTAAAAATGAAGTTTTAAATCAATCTAAAGTATATATG
AGTAAACTTGGTCTGACAGTTACCAATGCTTAATCAGTGAGGCACCTATCTCAGCGATCTGTCTATTTCG
TTCATCCATAGTTGCATTTAAATTTCCGAACTCTCCAAGGCCCTCGTCGGAAAATCTTCAAACCTTTCGT
CCGATCCATCTTGCAGGCTACCTCTCGAACGAACTATCGCAAGTCTCTTGGCCGGCCTTGCGCCTTGGCT
ATTGCTTGGCAGCGCCTATCGCCAGGTATTACTCCAATCCCGAATATCCGAGATCGGGATCACCCGAGAG
AAGTTCAACCTACATCCTCAATCCCGATCTATCCGAGATCCGAGGAATATCGAAATCGGGGCGCGCCTGG
CCTCCGCGCCGGGTTTTGGCGCCTCCCGCGGGCGCCCCCCTCGTCACGGCGAGCGCTGCCACGTCAGACG
AAGGGCGCAGGAGCGTCCTGATCCTTCCGCCCGGACGCTCAGGACAGCGGCCCGCTGCTCATAAGACTCG
GCCTTAGAACCCCAGTATCAGCAGAAGGACATTTTAGGACGGGACTTGGGTGACTCTAGGGCACTGGTTT
TCTTTCCAGAGAGCGGAACAGGCGAGGAAAAGTAGTCCCTTCTCGGCGATTCTGCGGAGGGATCTCCGTG
GGGCGGTGAACGCCGATGATTATATAAGGACGCGCCGGGTGTGGCACAGCTAGTTCCGTCGCAGCCGGGA
TTTGGGTCGCGGTTCTTGTTTGTGGATCGCTGTGATCGTCACTTGGTGAGTAGCGGGCTGCTGGGCTGGC
CGGGGCTTTCGTGGCCGCCGGGCCGCTCGGTGGGACGGAAGCGTGTGGAGAGACCGCCAAGGGCTGTAGT
CTGGGTCCGCGAGCAAGGTTGCCCTGAACTGGGGGTTGGGGGGAGCGCAGCAAAATGGCGGCTGTTCCCG
AGTCTTGAATGGAAGACGCTTGTGAGGCGGGCTGTGAGGTCGTTGAAACAAGGTGGGGGGCATGGTGGGC
GGCAAGAACCCAAGGTCTTGAGCCCTTCGCTAATGCGGGAAAGCTCTTATTCGGGTGAGATGGGCTGGGC
ACCATCTGGGGACCCTGACGTGAAGTTTGTCACTGACTGGAGAACTCGGTTTGTCGTCTGTTGCGGGGGC
GGCAGTTATGGCGGTGCCGTTGGGCAGTGCACCCGTACCTTTGGGAGCGCGCGCCCTCGTCGTGTCGTGA
CGTCACCCGTTCTGTTGGCTTATAATGCAGGGTGGGGCCACCAGCCGGTAGGTGTGCGGTAGGCTTTTCT
CCGTCGCAGGACGCAGGGTTCGGGCCTAGGGTAGGCTCTCCTGAATCGACAGGCGCCGGACCTCTGGTGA
GGGGAGGGATAAGTGAGGCGTCAGTTTCTTTGGTCGGTTTTATGTACCTATCTTCTTAAGTAGCTGAAGC
TCCGGTTTTGAACTATGCGCTCGGGGTTGGCGAGTGTGTTTTGTGAAGTTTTTTAGGCACCTTTTGAAAT
GTAATCATTTGGGTCAATATGTAATTTTCAGTGTTAGACTTGTAAATTGTCCGCTAAATTCTGGCCGTTT
TTGGCTTTTTTGTTAGACAACATGACCGAGTACAAGCCCACGGTGCGCCTCGCCACCCGCGACGACGTCC
CCAGGGCCGTACGCACCCTCGCCGCCGCGTTCGCCGACTACCCCGCCACGCGCCACACCGTCGATCCGGA
CCGCCACATCGAGCGGGTCACCGAGCTGCAAGAACTCTTCCTCACGCGCGTCGGGCTCGACATCGGCAAG
GTGTGGGTCGCGGACGACGGCGCCGCGGTGGCGGTCTGGACCACGCCGGAGAGCGTCGAAGCGGGGGCGG
TGTTCGCCGAGATCGGCCCGCGCATGGCCGAGTTGAGCGGTTCCCGGCTGGCCGCGCAGCAACAGATGGA
GGGCCTCCTGGCGCCGCACCGGCCCAAGGAGCCCGCGTGGTTCCTGGCCACCGTCGGCGTCTCGCCCGAC
CACCAGGGCAAGGGTCTGGGCAGCGCCGTCGTGCTCCCCGGAGTGGAGGCCGCCGAGCGCGCCGGGGTGC
CCGCCTTCCTGGAGACCTCCGCGCCCCGCAACCTCCCCTTCTACGAGCGGCTCGGCTTCACCGTCACCGC
CGACGTCGAGGTGCCCGAAGGACCGCGCACCTGGTGCATGACCCGCAAGCCCGGTGCCTAGGCTAGTATG
TAAGCCTAGTCTTAGATAATAAAATCGCTATCCATCGAAGATGGATGTGTGTTGGTTTTTTGTGTGTGTA
ACGCTAGGCGCGCCTGGTGTACCGAGAACGATCCTCTCAGTGCGAGTCTCGACGATCCATATCGTTGCTT
GGCAGTCAGCCAGTCGGAATCCAGCTTGGGACCCAGGAAGTCCAATCGTCAGATATTGTACTCAAGCCTG
GTCACGGCAGCGTACCGATCTGTTTAAACCTAGATATTGATAGTCTGATCGGTCAACGTATAATCGAGTC
CTAGCTTTTGCAAACATCTATCAAGAGACAGGTTTAAACTCGACTCTGGCTCTATCGAATCTCCGTCGTT
TCGAGCTTACGCGAACAGCCGTGGCGCTCATTTGCTCGTCGGGCATCGAATCTCGTCAGCTATCGTCAGC
TTACCTTTTTGGCAGCGATCGCGGCTCCCGACATCTTGGACCATTAGCTCCACAGGTATCTTCTTCCCTC
TAGTGGTCATAACAGCAGCTTCAGCTACCTCTCAATTCAAAAAACCCCTCAAGACCCGTTTAGAGGCCCC
AAGGGGTTATGCTATCAATCGTTGCGTTACACACACAAAAAACCAACACACATCCATCTTCGATGGATAG
CGATTTTATTATCTAACTGCTGATCGAGTGTAGCCAGATCTAGTAATCAATTACGGGGTCATTAGTTCAT
AGCCCATATATGGAGTTCCGCGTTACATAACTTACGGTAAATGGCCCGCCTGGCTGACCGCCCAACGACC
CCCGCCCATTGACGTCAATAATGACGTATGTTCCCATAGTAACGCCAATAGGGACTTTCCATTGACGTCA
ATGGGTGGAGTATTTACGGTAAACTGCCCACTTGGCAGTACATCAAGTGTATCATATGCCAAGTACGCCC
CCTATTGACGTCAATGACGGTAAATGGCCCGCCTGGCATTATGCCCAGTACATGACCTTATGGGACTTTC
CTACTTGGCAGTACATCTACGTATTAGTCATCGCTATTACCATGGTGATGCGGTTTTGGCAGTACATCAA
TGGGCGTGGATAGCGGTTTGACTCACGGGGATTTCCAAGTCTCCACCCCATTGACGTCAATGGGAGTTTG
TTTTGGCACCAAAATCAACGGGACTTTCCAAAATGTCGTAACAACTCCGCCCCATTGACGCAAATGGGCG
GTAGGCGTGTACGGTGGGAGGTCTATATAAGCAGAGCTGGTTTAGTGAACCGTCAGATCAGATCTTTGTC
GATCCTACCATCCACTCGACACACCCGCCAGCGGCCGCCACCATGTACTCATTCGTTTCGGAAGAGACAG
GTACGTTAATAGTTAATAGCGTACTTCTTTTTCTTGCTTTCGTGGTATTCTTGCTAGTTACACTAGCCAT
CCTTACTGCGCTTCGATTGTGTGCGTACTGCTGCAATATTGTTAACGTGAGTCTTGTAAAACCTTCTTTT
TACGTTTACTCTCGTGTTAAAAATCTGAATTCTTCTAGAGTTCCTGATCTTCTGGTCGAAAACCTTTACT
TTCAGTCGAAAGAAACCGCGGCAGCTAAGTTCGAGAGGCAGCACATGGACAGTTAAGCTAGCTTGA
